>Addgene plasmid #185825 | pBS Coupler 2 | addgene full sequence | sequence record 366161 | Addgene NGS Result
GGTGGAGGCGGTTCAGGCGGAGGTGGCTCTGGCGGTGGCGGATCGCATCGAATTCCTGCAGCCCGGGGGA
TCCACTAGTTCTAGAGCGGCCGCCACCGCGGTGGAGCTCCAATTCGCCCTATAGTGAGTCGTATTACGCG
CGCTCACTGGCCGTCGTTTTACAACGTCGTGACTGGGAAAACCCTGGCGTTACCCAACTTAATCGCCTTG
CAGCACATCCCCCTTTCGCCAGCTGGCGTAATAGCGAAGAGGCCCGCACCGATCGCCCTTCCCAACAGTT
GCGCAGCCTGAATGGCGAATGGAAATTGTAAGCGTTAATATTTTGTTAAAATTCGCGTTAAATTTTTGTT
AAATCAGCTCATTTTTTAACCAATAGGCCGAAATCGGCAAAATCCCTTATAAATCAAAAGAATAGACCGA
GATAGGGT
[37 nt withheld, positions 429-465]
AAAGAACGTGGACTCCAACGTCAAAGG
[49 nt withheld, positions 493-541]
T
[91 nt withheld, positions 543-633]
G
[124 nt withheld, positions 635-758]
CAGGTGGCACTTTTCGGGGAAATGTGCGCGGAACCCCTATTTGTTTATTTTTCTAAATACATTCAAATAT
GTATCCGCTCATGAGACAATAACCCTGATAAATGCTTCAATAATATTGAAAAAGGAAGAGTATGAGTATT
CAACATTTCCGTGTCGCCCTTATTCCCTTTTTTGCGGCATTTTGCCTTCCTGTTTTTGCTCACCCAGAAA
CGCTGGTGAAAGTAAAAGATGCTGAAGATCAGTTGGGTGCACGAGTGGGTTACATCGAACTGGATCTCAA
CAGCGGTAAGATCCTTGAGAGTTTTCGCCCCGAAGAACGTTTTCCAATGATGAGCACTTTTAAAGTTCTG
CTATGTGGCGCGGTATTATCCCGTATTGACGCCGGGCAAGAGCAACTCGGTCGCCGCATACACTATTCTC
AGAATGACTTGGTTGAGTACTCACCAGTCACAGAAAAGCATCTTACGGATGGCATGACAGTAAGAGAATT
ATGCAGTGCTGCCATAACCATGAGTGATAACACTGCGGCCAACTTACTTCTGACAACGATCGGAGGACCG
AAGGAGCTAACCGCTTTTTTGCACAACATGGGGGATCATGTAACTCGCCTTGATCGTTGGGAACCGGAGC
TGAATGAAGCCATACCAAACGACGAGCGTGACACCACGATGCCTGTAGCAATGGCAACAACGTTGCGCAA
ACTATTAACTGGCGAACTACTTACTCTAGCTTCCCGGCAACAATTAATAGACTGGATGGAGGCGGATAAA
GTTGCAGGACCACTTCTGCGCTCGGCCCTTCCGGCTGGCTGGTTTATTGCTGATAAATCTGGAGCCGGTG
AGCGTGGGTCTCGCGGTATCATTGCAGCACTGGGGCCAGATGGTAAGCCCTCCCGTATCGTAGTTATCTA
CACGACGGGGAGTCAGGCAACTATGGATGAACGAAATAGACAGATCGCTGAGATAGGTGCCTCACTGATT
AAGCATTGGTAACTGTCAGACCAAGTTTACTCATATATACTTTAGATTGATTTAAAACTTCATTTTTAAT
TTAAAAGGATCTAGGTGAAGATCCTTTTTGATAATCTCATGACCAAAATCCCTTAACGTGAGTTTTCGTT
CCACTGAGCGTCAGACCCCGTAGAAAAGATCAAAGGATCTTCTTGAGATCCTTTTTTTCTGCGCGTAATC
TGCTGCTTGCAAACAAAAAAACCACCGCTACCAGCGGTGGTTTGTTTGCCGGATCAAGAGCTACCAACTC
TTTTTCCGAAGGTAACTGGCTTCAGCAGAGCGCAGATACCAAATACTGTTCTTCTAGTGTAGCCGTAGTT
AGGCCACCACTTCAAGAACTCTGTAGCACCGCCTACATACCTCGCTCTGCTAATCCTGTTACCAGTGGCT
GCTGCCAGTGGCGATAAGTCGTGTCTTACCGGGTTGGACTCAAGACGATAGTTACCGGATAAGGCGCAGC
GGTCGGGCTGAACGGGGGGTTCGTGCACACAGCCCAGCTTGGAGCGAACGACCTACACCGAACTGAGATA
CCTACAGCGTGAGCTATGAGAAAGCGCCACGCTTCCCGAAGGGAGAAAGGCGGACAGGTATCCGGTAAGC
GGCAGGGTCGGAACAGGAGAGCGCACGAGGGAGCTTCCAGGGGGAAACGCCTGGTATCTTTATAGTCCTG
TCGGGTTTCGCCACCTCTGACTTGAGCGTCGATTTTTGTGATGCTCGTCAGGGGGGCGGAGCCTATGGAA
AAACGCCAGCAACGCGGCCTTTTTACGGTTCCTGGCCTTTTGCTGGCCTTTTGCTCACATGTTCTTTCCT
GCGTTATCCCCTGATTCTGTGGATAACCGTATTACCGCCTTTGAGTGAGCTGATACCGCTCGCCGCAGCC
GAACGACCGAGCGCAGCGAGTCAGTGAGCGAGGAAGCGGAAGAGCGCCCAATACGCAAACCGCCTCTCCC
CGCGCGTTGGCCGATTCATTAATGCAGCTGGCACGACAGGTTTCCCGACTGGAAAGCGGGCAGTGAGCGC
AACGCAATTAATGTGAGTTAGCTCACTCATTAGGCACCCCAGGCTTTACACTTTATGCTTCCGGCTCGTA
TGTTGTGTGGAATTGTGAGCGGATAACAATTTCACACAGGAAACAGCTATGACCATGATTACGCCAAGCG
CGCAATTAACCCTCACTAAAGGGAACAAAAGCTGGGTACCGGGCCCCCCCTCGAGGTCGACGGTATCGAT
AAGCTTGAT
Features (pLannotate 1.2.2; 13 found; start..end, strand, type, name):
     47..109     -  misc_feature   MCS (fragment): pBluescript multiple cloning site
    118..136     -  promoter       T7 promoter: promoter for bacteriophage T7 RNA polymerase
    144..299     +  CDS            lacZα (fragment): LacZα fragment of β-galactosidase; lacZ fragment
    330..758     -  rep_origin     f1 ori (sequence partly withheld): f1 bacteriophage origin of replication; arrow indicates direction of (+) strand synthesis
    785..889     +  promoter       AmpR promoter: bla
    890..1750    +  CDS            AmpR: β-lactamase; bla; confers resistance to ampicillin, carbenicillin, and related antibiotics
   1921..2509    +  rep_origin     ori: high-copy-number ColE1/pMB1/pBR322/pUC origin of replication
   2692..2784    +  CDS            lacI (fragment): lac repressor; lacI; The lac repressor binds to the lac operator to inhibit transcription in E. coli. This inhibition can be relieved by adding lactose or isopropyl-β-D-thiogalactopyranoside (IPTG).
   2797..2818    +  protein_bind   CAP binding site: CAP binding activates transcription in the presence of cAMP. E. coli catabolite activator protein
   2833..2863    +  promoter       lac promoter: promoter for the E. coli lac operon
   2871..2887    +  protein_bind   lac operator: The lac repressor binds to the lac operator to inhibit transcription in E. coli. This inhibition can be relieved by adding lactose or isopropyl-β-D-thiogalactopyranoside (IPTG). lac repressor encoded by lacI
   2932..2950    +  promoter       T3 promoter: promoter for bacteriophage T3 RNA polymerase
   2963..3007    -  misc_feature   MCS (fragment): pBluescript multiple cloning site
