[The description below was written by a language model from this plasmid's Addgene catalogue record and pLannotate feature annotations shown in this document.]
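Description:
pBS Coupler 2 is a small bacterial cloning vector built on the pBluescript backbone. It serves as a source of a flexible peptide linker, a triple repeat of Gly-Gly-Gly-Gly-Ser [(GGGGS)x3], for assembling fusion proteins. The synthetic linker-coding segment was inserted at the EcoRV site of the polylinker, and that site was destroyed at both junctions. The plasmid is maintained in E. coli through a high-copy ColE1/pUC-type origin and selected with ampicillin via the β-lactamase gene and its own promoter. An f1 phage origin is also present, which in principle allows single-stranded DNA to be rescued with helper phage.

The annotated features are those of a standard pBluescript. A CAP binding site, lac promoter and lac operator lead into a lacZα fragment, and T3 and T7 phage promoters flank the polylinker and also serve as sequencing primer sites. The multiple cloning site appears as two fragments, one on either side of the sequence origin, consistent with its interruption by the insert. The linker itself is too short and synthetic to have been annotated, so it is absent from the feature table. The sequenced record is 3,007 nt, slightly shorter than the 3,045 bp listed in the catalogue.

The plasmid has no eukaryotic promoter or reporter, so it is an intermediate for construction rather than an expression vector. The remaining polylinker sites on either side of the linker presumably let coding sequences be joined in frame through the spacer, although the record does not say which sites are intended for this. The associated publication concerns engineering FRET constructs from CFP and YFP, which suggests the linker is meant for connecting fluorescent proteins and sensing domains in such indicators.
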