Addgene plasmid #185825: pBS Coupler 2
Purpose: Cloning vector to add a triple repeat of the amino acid linker Gly-Gly-Gly-Gly-Ser [(GGGGS)x3].
Depositing lab: Atsushi Miyawaki. Depositing organization: RIKEN Center for Brain Science. Publication: Engineering FRET constructs using CFP and YFP. Shimozono S, Miyawaki A. Methods Cell Biol. 2008;85:381-93. doi: 10.1016/S0091-679X(08)85016-9. PubMed 18155471.
Backbone
  Vector backbone: pBlueScript
  Backbone manufacturer: Stratagene
  Backbone size w/o insert (bp): 3000
  Total vector size (bp): 3045
  Vector type: cloning vector
Growth in bacteria
  Bacterial resistance: Ampicillin, 100 μg/mL
  Growth temperature: 37°C
  Growth strain: DH5alpha
  Copy number: Unknown
Gene/Insert
  Gene/Insert name: (GlyGlyGlyGlySer)x3 linker
  Species: Synthetic
  Cloning method: Restriction Enzyme; 5′ cloning site EcoRV (destroyed during cloning); 3′ cloning site EcoRV (destroyed during cloning)
  Sequencing primers: 5′ T3; 3′ T7
Terms and licenses: Academic/Nonprofit Terms; Industry Terms: Not Available to Industry
How to cite: pBS Coupler 2 was a gift from Atsushi Miyawaki (Addgene plasmid # 185825 ; http://n2t.net/addgene:185825 ; RRID:Addgene_185825)
